Addgene plasmid #198548: SpCas9-miniCGBE1
Purpose: Expresses human codon-optimized SpCas9-miniCGBE1 and blasticidin resistance: EFS promoter-SpCas9-miniCGBE1-NLS-FLAG-P2A-BSD
Depositing lab: Hyongbum Kim. Depositing organization: Yonsei University Health System. Publication: Deep learning models to predict the editing efficiencies and outcomes of diverse base editors. Kim N, Choi S, Kim S, Song M, Seo JH, Min S, Park J, Cho SR, Kim HH. Nat Biotechnol. 2024 Mar;42(3):484-497. doi: 10.1038/s41587-023-01792-x PubMed 37188916.
Backbone
  Vector backbone: pFUGW
  Total vector size (bp): 13698
  Vector type: Mammalian Expression, Lentiviral, CRISPR
  Selectable markers: Blasticidin
Growth in bacteria
  Bacterial resistance: Ampicillin, 100 μg/mL
  Growth temperature: 37°C
  Growth strain: NEB Stable
  Copy number: Unknown
Gene/Insert
  Gene/Insert name: SpCas9-miniCGBE1
  Species: H. sapiens (human)
  Insert size (bp): 5490
  Promoter: EFS
  Tag / fusion protein: NLS (C terminal on insert); FLAG (C terminal on insert); BSD (C terminal on insert)
  Cloning method: Gibson Cloning
  Sequencing primers: 5′ 5' - ggtcttgaaaggagtgggaattgg - 3'; 3′ 5' - CAGGTCGCTTGTCGCCTCC - 3'
Terms and licenses: Academic/Nonprofit Terms; Industry Terms: Not Available to Industry
How to cite: SpCas9-miniCGBE1 was a gift from Hyongbum Kim (Addgene plasmid # 198548 ; http://n2t.net/addgene:198548 ; RRID:Addgene_198548)
