[The description below was written by a language model from this plasmid's Addgene catalogue record and pLannotate feature annotations shown in this document.]
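Description:
SpCas9-miniCGBE1 is a lentiviral transfer plasmid of about 13.7 kb, built on the pFUGW backbone, for delivering a C-to-G base editor into mammalian cells. It is propagated in E. coli through a high-copy ColE1/pUC-type origin with ampicillin resistance (β-lactamase). The backbone also carries an f1 origin and an SV40 promoter/ori–EM7–BleoR cassette with an SV40 poly(A) signal, lying outside the viral region. The viral genome is transcribed from a CMV enhancer/promoter fused to a truncated HIV-1 5' LTR. It contains the Ψ packaging signal with a gag fragment, the RRE for Rev-dependent nuclear export, the cPPT/CTS, a WPRE to enhance transcript expression, and a truncated downstream LTR followed by a bGH poly(A) signal. This is the usual arrangement for transfer vectors that are packaged with helper functions supplied in trans.

The payload is a roughly 5.5 kb human codon-optimized open reading frame driven by the short EF-1α core (EFS) promoter. The feature table shows rat APOBEC1 cytidine deaminase fused upstream of Streptococcus pyogenes Cas9. The N-terminal part of Cas9 is annotated as carrying the D10A mutation, while the C-terminal part matches unmodified Cas9, which is consistent with a nickase. No uracil glycosylase inhibitor is annotated. According to the record, the fusion ends in an NLS and a FLAG tag, followed by a P2A peptide and blasticidin S deaminase. A single transcript therefore yields both the editor and a separate resistance protein for blasticidin selection of transduced cells. No guide RNA cassette is annotated, so the guide must presumably be provided separately. The associated publication concerns deep learning prediction of base editor efficiencies and outcomes, which suggests the plasmid was used to establish editor-expressing cells.
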