Features (pLannotate 1.2.2; 36 found; start..end, strand, type, name):
    297..422     +  CDS            ble (fragment): BLE_KLEPN - Experimental evidence at protein level: Swiss-Prot protein existence level 1. Binding protein with a strong affinity to the bleomycin family of antibiotics. Binds to CL990; an antimitotic-antibiotic compound. From Klebsiella pneumoniae.
    417..538     +  polyA_signal   SV40 poly(A) signal: SV40 polyadenylation signal
    609..631     -  protein_bind   lac operator (fragment): The lac repressor binds to the lac operator to inhibit transcription in E. coli. This inhibition can be relieved by adding lactose or isopropyl-β-D-thiogalactopyranoside (IPTG). lac repressor encoded by lacI
    635..665     -  promoter       lac promoter: promoter for the E. coli lac operon
    680..701     -  protein_bind   CAP binding site: CAP binding activates transcription in the presence of cAMP. E. coli catabolite activator protein
    714..806     -  CDS            lacI (fragment): lac repressor; lacI; The lac repressor binds to the lac operator to inhibit transcription in E. coli. This inhibition can be relieved by adding lactose or isopropyl-β-D-thiogalactopyranoside (IPTG).
    989..1577    -  rep_origin     ori: high-copy-number ColE1/pMB1/pBR322/pUC origin of replication
   1748..2608    -  CDS            AmpR: β-lactamase; bla; confers resistance to ampicillin, carbenicillin, and related antibiotics
   2609..2713    -  promoter       AmpR promoter: bla
   2772..2824    -  misc_feature   bom (fragment): basis of mobility region from pBR322
   2979..3358    +  enhancer       CMV enhancer: human cytomegalovirus immediate early enhancer
   3359..3558    +  promoter       CMV promoter: human cytomegalovirus (CMV) immediate early promoter
   3576..3756    +  LTR            5' LTR (truncated): truncated 5' long terminal repeat (LTR) from HIV-1
   3803..3928    +  misc_feature   HIV-1 Ψ: packaging signal of human immunodeficiency virus type 1
   3912..4275    +  CDS            HIV-1 gag (fragment): gag protein from human immunodeficiency virus 1; gag
   4421..4654    +  misc_feature   RRE: The Rev response element (RRE) of HIV-1 allows for Rev-dependent mRNA export from the nucleus to the cytoplasm.
   5031..5131    +  CDS            Rev (fragment): human immunodeficiency virus 1 (HIV-1) Rev protein; rev; enhances nuclear export of unspliced and incompletely spliced viral mRNAs
   5181..5298    +  misc_feature   cPPT/CTS: central polypurine tract and central termination sequence of HIV-1
   5347..5365    +  CDS            small t antigen (fragment): SV40 (simian virus 40) small t antigen
   5391..5602    +  promoter       EF-1α core promoter: core promoter for human elongation factor EF-1α
   5674..6357    +  CDS            Apobec1: ABEC1_RAT - Experimental evidence at protein level: Swiss-Prot protein existence level 1. Catalytic component of the apolipoprotein B mRNA editing enzyme complex which is responsible for the postranscriptional editing of a CAA codon for Gln to a UAA codon for stop in the APOB mRNA. May also play a role in the epigenetic regulation of gene expression by participating in DNA demethylation. From Rattus norvegicus (Rat).
   6454..8055    +  CDS            dCas9(N): N-terminal portion of catalytically inactive Streptococcus pyogenes dCas9 carrying the D10A mutation (Zetsche et al., 2015)
   8056..10554   +  CDS            Cas9(C): C-terminal portion of Streptococcus pyogenes Cas9 (Zetsche et al., 2015)
  10708..11106   +  CDS            BSD: blasticidin S deaminase; Aspergillus terreus BSD; confers resistance to blasticidin
  11107..11128   +  misc_feature   MCS (fragment): pBluescript multiple cloning site
  11131..11719   +  misc_feature   WPRE: woodchuck hepatitis virus posttranscriptional regulatory element
  11656..12237   +  CDS            nef (fragment): NEF_HV1H2 - Experimental evidence at protein level: Swiss-Prot protein existence level 1. Extracellular Nef protein targets CD4(+) T-lymphocytes for apoptosis by interacting with CXCR4 surface receptors. From Human immunodeficiency virus type 1 group M subtype B (isolate HXB2) (HIV-1).
  12244..12424   +  LTR            5' LTR (truncated): truncated 5' long terminal repeat (LTR) from HIV-1
  12456..12680   +  polyA_signal   bGH poly(A) signal: bovine growth hormone polyadenylation signal
  12684..12705   +  promoter       SV40 promoter (fragment): SV40 enhancer and early promoter
  12726..13154   +  rep_origin     f1 ori (sequence partly withheld): f1 bacteriophage origin of replication; arrow indicates direction of (+) strand synthesis
  13181..13252   +  promoter       SV40 promoter (fragment): SV40 enhancer and early promoter
  13253..13324   +  promoter       SV40 promoter (fragment): SV40 enhancer and early promoter
  13328..13462   +  rep_origin     SV40 ori: SV40 origin of replication
  13524..13571   +  promoter       EM7 promoter: synthetic bacterial promoter&nbsp
  13590..287     +  CDS            BleoR (across the origin): antibiotic-binding protein; Sh ble from Streptoalloteichus hindustanus; confers resistance to bleomycin, phleomycin, and Zeocin™
>Addgene plasmid #198548 | SpCas9-miniCGBE1 | addgene full sequence | sequence record 388891 | Addgene NGS Result
CCCGGGACTTCGTGGAGGACGACTTCGCCGGTGTGGTCCGGGACGACGTGACCCTGTTCATCAGCGCGGT
CCAGGACCAGGTGGTGCCGGACAACACCCTGGCCTGGGTGTGGGTGCGCGGCCTGGACGAGCTGTACGCC
GAGTGGTCGGAGGTCGTGTCCACGAACTTCCGGGACGCCTCCGGGCCGGCCATGACCGAGATCGGCGAGC
AGCCGTGGGGGCGGGAGTTCGCCCTGCGCGACCCGGCCGGCAACTGCGTGCACTTCGTGGCCGAGGAGCA
GGACTGACACGTGCTACGAGATTTCGATTCCACCGCCGCCTTCTATGAAAGGTTGGGCTTCGGAATCGTT
TTCCGGGACGCCGGCTGGATGATCCTCCAGCGCGGGGATCTCATGCTGGAGTTCTTCGCCCACCCCAACT
TGTTTATTGCAGCTTATAATGGTTACAAATAAAGCAATAGCATCACAAATTTCACAAATAAAGCATTTTT
TTCACTGCATTCTAGTTGTGGTTTGTCCAAACTCATCAATGTATCTTATCATGTCTGTATACCGTCGACC
TCTAGCTAGAGCTTGGCGTAATCATGGTCATAGCTGTTTCCTGTGTGAAATTGTTATCCGCTCACAATTC
CACACAACATACGAGCCGGAAGCATAAAGTGTAAAGCCTGGGGTGCCTAATGAGTGAGCTAACTCACATT
AATTGCGTTGCGCTCACTGCCCGCTTTCCAGTCGGGAAACCTGTCGTGCCAGCTGCATTAATGAATCGGC
CAACGCGCGGGGAGAGGCGGTTTGCGTATTGGGCGCTCTTCCGCTTCCTCGCTCACTGACTCGCTGCGCT
CGGTCGTTCGGCTGCGGCGAGCGGTATCAGCTCACTCAAAGGCGGTAATACGGTTATCCACAGAATCAGG
GGATAACGCAGGAAAGAACATGTGAGCAAAAGGCCAGCAAAAGGCCAGGAACCGTAAAAAGGCCGCGTTG
CTGGCGTTTTTCCATAGGCTCCGCCCCCCTGACGAGCATCACAAAAATCGACGCTCAAGTCAGAGGTGGC
GAAACCCGACAGGACTATAAAGATACCAGGCGTTTCCCCCTGGAAGCTCCCTCGTGCGCTCTCCTGTTCC
GACCCTGCCGCTTACCGGATACCTGTCCGCCTTTCTCCCTTCGGGAAGCGTGGCGCTTTCTCATAGCTCA
CGCTGTAGGTATCTCAGTTCGGTGTAGGTCGTTCGCTCCAAGCTGGGCTGTGTGCACGAACCCCCCGTTC
AGCCCGACCGCTGCGCCTTATCCGGTAACTATCGTCTTGAGTCCAACCCGGTAAGACACGACTTATCGCC
ACTGGCAGCAGCCACTGGTAACAGGATTAGCAGAGCGAGGTATGTAGGCGGTGCTACAGAGTTCTTGAAG
TGGTGGCCTAACTACGGCTACACTAGAAGAACAGTATTTGGTATCTGCGCTCTGCTGAAGCCAGTTACCT
TCGGAAAAAGAGTTGGTAGCTCTTGATCCGGCAAACAAACCACCGCTGGTAGCGGTGGTTTTTTTGTTTG
CAAGCAGCAGATTACGCGCAGAAAAAAAGGATCTCAAGAAGATCCTTTGATCTTTTCTACGGGGTCTGAC
GCTCAGTGGAACGAAAACTCACGTTAAGGGATTTTGGTCATGAGATTATCAAAAAGGATCTTCACCTAGA
TCCTTTTAAATTAAAAATGAAGTTTTAAATCAATCTAAAGTATATATGAGTAAACTTGGTCTGACAGTTA
CCAATGCTTAATCAGTGAGGCACCTATCTCAGCGATCTGTCTATTTCGTTCATCCATAGTTGCCTGACTC
CCCGTCGTGTAGATAACTACGATACGGGAGGGCTTACCATCTGGCCCCAGTGCTGCAATGATACCGCGAG
ACCCACGCTCACCGGCTCCAGATTTATCAGCAATAAACCAGCCAGCCGGAAGGGCCGAGCGCAGAAGTGG
TCCTGCAACTTTATCCGCCTCCATCCAGTCTATTAATTGTTGCCGGGAAGCTAGAGTAAGTAGTTCGCCA
GTTAATAGTTTGCGCAACGTTGTTGCCATTGCTACAGGCATCGTGGTGTCACGCTCGTCGTTTGGTATGG
CTTCATTCAGCTCCGGTTCCCAACGATCAAGGCGAGTTACATGATCCCCCATGTTGTGCAAAAAAGCGGT
TAGCTCCTTCGGTCCTCCGATCGTTGTCAGAAGTAAGTTGGCCGCAGTGTTATCACTCATGGTTATGGCA
GCACTGCATAATTCTCTTACTGTCATGCCATCCGTAAGATGCTTTTCTGTGACTGGTGAGTACTCAACCA
AGTCATTCTGAGAATAGTGTATGCGGCGACCGAGTTGCTCTTGCCCGGCGTCAATACGGGATAATACCGC
GCCACATAGCAGAACTTTAAAAGTGCTCATCATTGGAAAACGTTCTTCGGGGCGAAAACTCTCAAGGATC
TTACCGCTGTTGAGATCCAGTTCGATGTAACCCACTCGTGCACCCAACTGATCTTCAGCATCTTTTACTT
TCACCAGCGTTTCTGGGTGAGCAAAAACAGGAAGGCAAAATGCCGCAAAAAAGGGAATAAGGGCGACACG
GAAATGTTGAATACTCATACTCTTCCTTTTTCAATATTATTGAAGCATTTATCAGGGTTATTGTCTCATG
AGCGGATACATATTTGAATGTATTTAGAAAAATAAACAAATAGGGGTTCCGCGCACATTTCCCCGAAAAG
TGCCACCTGACGTCGACGGATCGGGAGATCTCCCGATCCCCTATGGTGCACTCTCAGTACAATCTGCTCT
GATGCCGCATAGTTAAGCCAGTATCTGCTCCCTGCTTGTGTGTTGGAGGTCGCTGAGTAGTGCGCGAGCA
AAATTTAAGCTACAACAAGGCAAGGCTTGACCGACAATTGCATGAAGAATCTGCTTAGGGTTAGGCGTTT
TGCGCTGCTTCGCGATGTACGGGCCAGATATACGCGTTGACATTGATTATTGACTAGTTATTAATAGTAA
TCAATTACGGGGTCATTAGTTCATAGCCCATATATGGAGTTCCGCGTTACATAACTTACGGTAAATGGCC
CGCCTGGCTGACCGCCCAACGACCCCCGCCCATTGACGTCAATAATGACGTATGTTCCCATAGTAACGCC
AATAGGGACTTTCCATTGACGTCAATGGGTGGAGTATTTACGGTAAACTGCCCACTTGGCAGTACATCAA
GTGTATCATATGCCAAGTACGCCCCCTATTGACGTCAATGACGGTAAATGGCCCGCCTGGCATTATGCCC
AGTACATGACCTTATGGGACTTTCCTACTTGGCAGTACATCTACGTATTAGTCATCGCTATTACCATGGT
GATGCGGTTTTGGCAGTACATCAATGGGCGTGGATAGCGGTTTGACTCACGGGGATTTCCAAGTCTCCAC
CCCATTGACGTCAATGGGAGTTTGTTTTGGCACCAAAATCAACGGGACTTTCCAAAATGTCGTAACAACT
CCGCCCCATTGACGCAAATGGGCGGTAGGCGTGTACGGTGGGAGGTCTATATAAGCAGCGCGTTTTGCCT
GTACTGGGTCTCTCTGGTTAGACCAGATCTGAGCCTGGGAGCTCTCTGGCTAACTAGGGAACCCACTGCT
TAAGCCTCAATAAAGCTTGCCTTGAGTGCTTCAAGTAGTGTGTGCCCGTCTGTTGTGTGACTCTGGTAAC
TAGAGATCCCTCAGACCCTTTTAGTCAGTGTGGAAAATCTCTAGCAGTGGCGCCCGAACAGGGACTTGAA
AGCGAAAGGGAAACCAGAGGAGCTCTCTCGACGCAGGACTCGGCTTGCTGAAGCGCGCACGGCAAGAGGC
GAGGGGCGGCGACTGGTGAGTACGCCAAAAATTTTGACTAGCGGAGGCTAGAAGGAGAGAGATGGGTGCG
AGAGCGTCAGTATTAAGCGGGGGAGAATTAGATCGCGATGGGAAAAAATTCGGTTAAGGCCAGGGGGAAA
GAAAAAATATAAATTAAAACATATAGTATGGGCAAGCAGGGAGCTAGAACGATTCGCAGTTAATCCTGGC
CTGTTAGAAACATCAGAAGGCTGTAGACAAATACTGGGACAGCTACAACCATCCCTTCAGACAGGATCAG
AAGAACTTAGATCATTATATAATACAGTAGCAACCCTCTATTGTGTGCATCAAAGGATAGAGATAAAAGA
CACCAAGGAAGCTTTAGACAAGATAGAGGAAGAGCAAAACAAAAGTAAGACCACCGCACAGCAAGCGGCC
GCTGATCTTCAGACCTGGAGGAGGAGATATGAGGGACAATTGGAGAAGTGAATTATATAAATATAAAGTA
GTAAAAATTGAACCATTAGGAGTAGCACCCACCAAGGCAAAGAGAAGAGTGGTGCAGAGAGAAAAAAGAG
CAGTGGGAATAGGAGCTTTGTTCCTTGGGTTCTTGGGAGCAGCAGGAAGCACTATGGGCGCAGCGTCAAT
GACGCTGACGGTACAGGCCAGACAATTATTGTCTGGTATAGTGCAGCAGCAGAACAATTTGCTGAGGGCT
ATTGAGGCGCAACAGCATCTGTTGCAACTCACAGTCTGGGGCATCAAGCAGCTCCAGGCAAGAATCCTGG
CTGTGGAAAGATACCTAAAGGATCAACAGCTCCTGGGGATTTGGGGTTGCTCTGGAAAACTCATTTGCAC
CACTGCTGTGCCTTGGAATGCTAGTTGGAGTAATAAATCTCTGGAACAGATTTGGAATCACACGACCTGG
ATGGAGTGGGACAGAGAAATTAACAATTACACAAGCTTAATACACTCCTTAATTGAAGAATCGCAAAACC
AGCAAGAAAAGAATGAACAAGAATTATTGGAATTAGATAAATGGGCAAGTTTGTGGAATTGGTTTAACAT
AACAAATTGGCTGTGGTATATAAAATTATTCATAATGATAGTAGGAGGCTTGGTAGGTTTAAGAATAGTT
TTTGCTGTACTTTCTATAGTGAATAGAGTTAGGCAGGGATATTCACCATTATCGTTTCAGACCCACCTCC
CAACCCCGAGGGGACCCGACAGGCCCGAAGGAATAGAAGAAGAAGGTGGAGAGAGAGACAGAGACAGATC
CATTCGATTAGTGAACGGATCGGCACTGCGTGCGCCAATTCTGCAGACAAATGGCAGTATTCATCCACAA
TTTTAAAAGAAAAGGGGGGATTGGGGGGTACAGTGCAGGGGAAAGAATAGTAGACATAATAGCAACAGAC
ATACAAACTAAAGAATTACAAAAACAAATTACAAAAATTCAAAATTTTCGGGTTTATTACAGGGACAGCA
GAGATCCAGTTTGGTTAATTAGCTAGCTAGGTCTTGAAAGGAGTGGGAATTGGCTCCGGTGCCCGTCAGT
GGGCAGAGCGCACATCGCCCACAGTCCCCGAGAAGTTGGGGGGAGGGGTCGGCAATTGATCCGGTGCCTA
GAGAAGGTGGCGCGGGGTAAACTGGGAAAGTGATGTCGTGTACTGGCTCCGCCTTTTTCCCGAGGGTGGG
GGAGAACCGTATATAAGTGCAGTAGTCGCCGTGAACGTTCTTTTTCGCAACGGGTTTGCCGCCAGAACAC
AGGACCGGTTGCCACCATGAAACGGACAGCCGACGGAAGCGAGTTCGAGTCACCAAAGAAGAAGCGGAAA
GTCTCCTCAGAGACTGGGCCTGTCGCCGTCGATCCAACCCTGCGCCGCCGGATTGAACCTCACGAGTTTG
AAGTGTTCTTTGACCCCCGGGAGCTGGCCAAGGAGACATGCCTGCTGTACGAGATCAACTGGGGAGGCAG
GCACTCCATCTGGAGGCACACCTCTCAGAACACAAATAAGCACGTGGAGGTGAACTTCATCGAGAAGTTT
ACCACAGAGCGGTACTTCTGCCCCAATACCAGATGTAGCATCACATGGTTTCTGAGCTGGTCCCCTTGCG
GAGAGTGTAGCAGGGCCATCACCGAGTTCCTGTCCAGATATCCACACGTGACACTGTTTATCTACATCGC
CAGGCTGTATCACCACGCAGACCCAAGGAATAGGCAGGGCCTGCGCGATCTGATCAGCTCCGGCGTGACC
ATCCAGATCATGACAGAGCAGGAGTCCGGCTACTGCTGGCGGAACTTCGTGAATTATTCTCCTAGCAACG
AGGCCCACTGGCCTAGGTACCCACACCTGTGGGTGCGCCTGTACGTGCTGGAGCTGTATTGCATCATCCT
GGGCCTGCCCCCTTGTCTGAATATCCTGCGGAGAAAGCAGCCCCAGCTGACCTTCTTTACAATCGCCCTG
CAGTCTTGTCACTATCAGAGGCTGCCACCCCACATCCTGTGGGCCACAGGCCTGAAGTCTGGAGGATCTA
GCGGAGGATCCTCTGGCAGCGAGACACCAGGAACAAGCGAGTCAGCAACACCAGAGAGCAGTGGCGGCAG
CAGCGGCGGCAGCGACAAGAAGTACAGCATCGGCCTGGCCATCGGCACCAACTCTGTGGGCTGGGCCGTG
ATCACCGACGAGTACAAGGTGCCCAGCAAGAAATTCAAGGTGCTGGGCAACACCGACCGGCACAGCATCA
AGAAGAACCTGATCGGAGCCCTGCTGTTCGACAGCGGCGAAACAGCCGAGGCCACCCGGCTGAAGAGAAC
CGCCAGAAGAAGATACACCAGACGGAAGAACCGGATCTGCTATCTGCAAGAGATCTTCAGCAACGAGATG
GCCAAGGTGGACGACAGCTTCTTCCACAGACTGGAAGAGTCCTTCCTGGTGGAAGAGGATAAGAAGCACG
AGCGGCACCCCATCTTCGGCAACATCGTGGACGAGGTGGCCTACCACGAGAAGTACCCCACCATCTACCA
CCTGAGAAAGAAACTGGTGGACAGCACCGACAAGGCCGACCTGCGGCTGATCTATCTGGCCCTGGCCCAC
ATGATCAAGTTCCGGGGCCACTTCCTGATCGAGGGCGACCTGAACCCCGACAACAGCGACGTGGACAAGC
TGTTCATCCAGCTGGTGCAGACCTACAACCAGCTGTTCGAGGAAAACCCCATCAACGCCAGCGGCGTGGA
CGCCAAGGCCATCCTGTCTGCCAGACTGAGCAAGAGCAGACGGCTGGAAAATCTGATCGCCCAGCTGCCC
GGCGAGAAGAAGAATGGCCTGTTCGGAAACCTGATTGCCCTGAGCCTGGGCCTGACCCCCAACTTCAAGA
GCAACTTCGACCTGGCCGAGGATGCCAAACTGCAGCTGAGCAAGGACACCTACGACGACGACCTGGACAA
CCTGCTGGCCCAGATCGGCGACCAGTACGCCGACCTGTTTCTGGCCGCCAAGAACCTGTCCGACGCCATC
CTGCTGAGCGACATCCTGAGAGTGAACACCGAGATCACCAAGGCCCCCCTGAGCGCCTCTATGATCAAGA
GATACGACGAGCACCACCAGGACCTGACCCTGCTGAAAGCTCTCGTGCGGCAGCAGCTGCCTGAGAAGTA
CAAAGAGATTTTCTTCGACCAGAGCAAGAACGGCTACGCCGGCTACATTGACGGCGGAGCCAGCCAGGAA
GAGTTCTACAAGTTCATCAAGCCCATCCTGGAAAAGATGGACGGCACCGAGGAACTGCTCGTGAAGCTGA
ACAGAGAGGACCTGCTGCGGAAGCAGCGGACCTTCGACAACGGCAGCATCCCCCACCAGATCCACCTGGG
AGAGCTGCACGCCATTCTGCGGCGGCAGGAAGATTTTTACCCATTCCTGAAGGACAACCGGGAAAAGATC
GAGAAGATCCTGACCTTCCGCATCCCCTACTACGTGGGCCCTCTGGCCAGGGGAAACAGCAGATTCGCCT
GGATGACCAGAAAGAGCGAGGAAACCATCACCCCCTGGAACTTCGAGGAAGTGGTGGACAAGGGCGCTTC
CGCCCAGAGCTTCATCGAGCGGATGACCAACTTCGATAAGAACCTGCCCAACGAGAAGGTGCTGCCCAAG
CACAGCCTGCTGTACGAGTACTTCACCGTGTATAACGAGCTGACCAAAGTGAAATACGTGACCGAGGGAA
TGAGAAAGCCCGCCTTCCTGAGCGGCGAGCAGAAAAAGGCCATCGTGGACCTGCTGTTCAAGACCAACCG
GAAAGTGACCGTGAAGCAGCTGAAAGAGGACTACTTCAAGAAAATCGAGTGCTTCGACTCCGTGGAAATC
TCCGGCGTGGAAGATCGGTTCAACGCCTCCCTGGGCACATACCACGATCTGCTGAAAATTATCAAGGACA
AGGACTTCCTGGACAATGAGGAAAACGAGGACATTCTGGAAGATATCGTGCTGACCCTGACACTGTTTGA
GGACAGAGAGATGATCGAGGAACGGCTGAAAACCTATGCCCACCTGTTCGACGACAAAGTGATGAAGCAG
CTGAAGCGGCGGAGATACACCGGCTGGGGCAGGCTGAGCCGGAAGCTGATCAACGGCATCCGGGACAAGC
AGTCCGGCAAGACAATCCTGGATTTCCTGAAGTCCGACGGCTTCGCCAACAGAAACTTCATGCAGCTGAT
CCACGACGACAGCCTGACCTTTAAAGAGGACATCCAGAAAGCCCAGGTGTCCGGCCAGGGCGATAGCCTG
CACGAGCACATTGCCAATCTGGCCGGCAGCCCCGCCATTAAGAAGGGCATCCTGCAGACAGTGAAGGTGG
TGGACGAGCTCGTGAAAGTGATGGGCCGGCACAAGCCCGAGAACATCGTGATCGAAATGGCCAGAGAGAA
CCAGACCACCCAGAAGGGACAGAAGAACAGCCGCGAGAGAATGAAGCGGATCGAAGAGGGCATCAAAGAG
CTGGGCAGCCAGATCCTGAAAGAACACCCCGTGGAAAACACCCAGCTGCAGAACGAGAAGCTGTACCTGT
ACTACCTGCAGAATGGGCGGGATATGTACGTGGACCAGGAACTGGACATCAACCGGCTGTCCGACTACGA
TGTGGACCATATCGTGCCTCAGAGCTTTCTGAAGGACGACTCCATCGACAACAAGGTGCTGACCAGAAGC
GACAAGAACCGGGGCAAGAGCGACAACGTGCCCTCCGAAGAGGTCGTGAAGAAGATGAAGAACTACTGGC
GGCAGCTGCTGAACGCCAAGCTGATTACCCAGAGAAAGTTCGACAATCTGACCAAGGCCGAGAGAGGCGG
CCTGAGCGAACTGGATAAGGCCGGCTTCATCAAGAGACAGCTGGTGGAAACCCGGCAGATCACAAAGCAC
GTGGCACAGATCCTGGACTCCCGGATGAACACTAAGTACGACGAGAATGACAAGCTGATCCGGGAAGTGA
AAGTGATCACCCTGAAGTCCAAGCTGGTGTCCGATTTCCGGAAGGATTTCCAGTTTTACAAAGTGCGCGA
GATCAACAACTACCACCACGCCCACGACGCCTACCTGAACGCCGTCGTGGGAACCGCCCTGATCAAAAAG
TACCCTAAGCTGGAAAGCGAGTTCGTGTACGGCGACTACAAGGTGTACGACGTGCGGAAGATGATCGCCA
AGAGCGAGCAGGAAATCGGCAAGGCTACCGCCAAGTACTTCTTCTACAGCAACATCATGAACTTTTTCAA
GACCGAGATTACCCTGGCCAACGGCGAGATCCGGAAGCGGCCTCTGATCGAGACAAACGGCGAAACCGGG
GAGATCGTGTGGGATAAGGGCCGGGATTTTGCCACCGTGCGGAAAGTGCTGAGCATGCCCCAAGTGAATA
TCGTGAAAAAGACCGAGGTGCAGACAGGCGGCTTCAGCAAAGAGTCTATCCTGCCCAAGAGGAACAGCGA
TAAGCTGATCGCCAGAAAGAAGGACTGGGACCCTAAGAAGTACGGCGGCTTCGACAGCCCCACCGTGGCC
TATTCTGTGCTGGTGGTGGCCAAAGTGGAAAAGGGCAAGTCCAAGAAACTGAAGAGTGTGAAAGAGCTAC
TGGGGATCACCATCATGGAAAGAAGCAGCTTCGAGAAGAATCCCATCGACTTTCTGGAAGCCAAGGGCTA
CAAAGAAGTGAAAAAGGACCTGATCATCAAGCTGCCTAAGTACTCCCTGTTCGAGCTGGAAAACGGCCGG
AAGAGAATGCTGGCCTCTGCCGGCGAACTGCAGAAGGGAAACGAACTGGCCCTGCCCTCCAAATATGTGA
ACTTCCTGTACCTGGCCAGCCACTATGAGAAGCTGAAGGGCTCCCCCGAGGATAATGAGCAGAAACAGCT
GTTTGTGGAACAGCACAAGCACTACCTGGACGAGATCATCGAGCAGATCAGCGAGTTCTCCAAGAGAGTG
ATCCTGGCCGACGCTAATCTGGACAAAGTGCTGTCCGCCTACAACAAGCACCGGGATAAGCCCATCAGAG
AGCAGGCCGAGAATATCATCCACCTGTTTACCCTGACCAATCTGGGAGCCCCTGCCGCCTTCAAGTACTT
TGACACCACCATCGACCGGAAGAGGTACACCAGCACCAAAGAGGTGCTGGACGCCACCCTGATCCACCAG
AGCATCACCGGCCTGTACGAGACACGGATCGACCTGTCTCAGCTGGGAGGCGACTCTGGCGGCTCAAAAA
GAACCGCCGACGGCAGCGAATTCGAGCCCAAGAAGAAGAGGAAAGTCGATTACAAAGACGATGACGATAA
GGGATCCGGCGCAACAAACTTCTCTCTGCTGAAACAAGCCGGAGATGTCGAAGAGAATCCTGGACCGATG
GCCAAGCCTTTGTCTCAAGAAGAATCCACCCTCATTGAAAGAGCAACGGCTACAATCAACAGCATCCCCA
TCTCTGAAGACTACAGCGTCGCCAGCGCAGCTCTCTCTAGCGACGGCCGCATCTTCACTGGTGTCAATGT
ATATCATTTTACTGGGGGACCTTGTGCAGAACTCGTGGTGCTGGGCACTGCTGCTGCTGCGGCAGCTGGC
AACCTGACTTGTATCGTCGCGATCGGAAATGAGAACAGGGGCATCTTGAGCCCCTGCGGACGGTGCCGAC
AGGTGCTTCTCGATCTGCATCCTGGGATCAAAGCCATAGTGAAGGACAGTGATGGACAGCCGACGGCAGT
TGGGATTCGTGAATTGCTGCCCTCTGGTTATGTGTGGGAGGGCTAAGAATTCGATATCAAGCTTATCGGT
AATCAACCTCTGGATTACAAAATTTGTGAAAGATTGACTGGTATTCTTAACTATGTTGCTCCTTTTACGC
TATGTGGATACGCTGCTTTAATGCCTTTGTATCATGCTATTGCTTCCCGTATGGCTTTCATTTTCTCCTC
CTTGTATAAATCCTGGTTGCTGTCTCTTTATGAGGAGTTGTGGCCCGTTGTCAGGCAACGTGGCGTGGTG
TGCACTGTGTTTGCTGACGCAACCCCCACTGGTTGGGGCATTGCCACCACCTGTCAGCTCCTTTCCGGGA
CTTTCGCTTTCCCCCTCCCTATTGCCACGGCGGAACTCATCGCCGCCTGCCTTGCCCGCTGCTGGACAGG
GGCTCGGCTGTTGGGCACTGACAATTCCGTGGTGTTGTCGGGGAAATCATCGTCCTTTCCTTGGCTGCTC
GCCTGTGTTGCCACCTGGATTCTGCGCGGGACGTCCTTCTGCTACGTCCCTTCGGCCCTCAATCCAGCGG
ACCTTCCTTCCCGCGGCCTGCTGCCGGCTCTGCGGCCTCTTCCGCGTCTTCGCCTTCGCCCTCAGACGAG
TCGGATCTCCCTTTGGGCCGCCTCCCCGCATCGATACCGTCGACCTCGAGACCTAGAAAAACATGGAGCA
ATCACAAGTAGCAATACAGCAGCTACCAATGCTGATTGTGCCTGGCTAGAAGCACAAGAGGAGGAGGAGG
TGGGTTTTCCAGTCACACCTCAGGTACCTTTAAGACCAATGACTTACAAGGCAGCTGTAGATCTTAGCCA
CTTTTTAAAAGAAAAGGGGGGACTGGAAGGGCTAATTCACTCCCAACGAAGACAAGATATCCTTGATCTG
TGGATCTACCACACACAAGGCTACTTCCCTGATTGGCAGAACTACACACCAGGGCCAGGGATCAGATATC
CACTGACCTTTGGATGGTGCTACAAGCTAGTACCAGTTGAGCAAGAGAAGGTAGAAGAAGCCAATGAAGG
AGAGAACACCCGCTTGTTACACCCTGTGAGCCTGCATGGGATGGATGACCCGGAGAGAGAAGTATTAGAG
TGGAGGTTTGACAGCCGCCTAGCATTTCATCACATGGCCCGAGAGCTGCATCCGGACTGTACTGGGTCTC
TCTGGTTAGACCAGATCTGAGCCTGGGAGCTCTCTGGCTAACTAGGGAACCCACTGCTTAAGCCTCAATA
AAGCTTGCCTTGAGTGCTTCAAGTAGTGTGTGCCCGTCTGTTGTGTGACTCTGGTAACTAGAGATCCCTC
AGACCCTTTTAGTCAGTGTGGAAAATCTCTAGCAGGGCCCGTTTAAACCCGCTGATCAGCCTCGACTGTG
CCTTCTAGTTGCCAGCCATCTGTTGTTTGCCCCTCCCCCGTGCCTTCCTTGACCCTGGAAGGTGCCACTC
CCACTGTCCTTTCCTAATAAAATGAGGAAATTGCATCGCATTGTCTGAGTAGGTGTCATTCTATTCTGGG
GGGTGGGGTGGGGCAGGACAGCAAGGGGGAGGATTGGGAAGACAATAGCAGGCATGCTGGGGATGCGGTG
GGCTCTATGGCTTCTGAGGCGGAAAGAACCAGCTGGGGCTCTAGGGGGTATCCCC
[124 nt withheld, positions 12726-12849]
C
[91 nt withheld, positions 12851-12941]
A
[49 nt withheld, positions 12943-12991]
CCTTTGACGTTGGAGTCCACGTTCTTT
[37 nt withheld, positions 13019-13055]
ACCCTATCTCGGTCTATTCTTTTGATTTATAAGGGATTTTGCCGATTTCGGCCTATTGGTTAAAAAATGA
GCTGATTTAACAAAAATTTAACGCGAATTAATTCTGTGGAATGTGTGTCAGTTAGGGTGTGGAAAGTCCC
CAGGCTCCCCAGCAGGCAGAAGTATGCAAAGCATGCATCTCAATTAGTCAGCAACCAGGTGTGGAAAGTC
CCCAGGCTCCCCAGCAGGCAGAAGTATGCAAAGCATGCATCTCAATTAGTCAGCAACCATAGTCCCGCCC
CTAACTCCGCCCAGTTCCGCCCATTCTCCGCCCCATGGCTGACTAATTTTTTTTATTTATGCAGAGGCCG
AGGCCGCCTCTGCCTCTGAGCTATTCCAGAAGTAGTGAGGAGGCTTTTTTGGAGGCCTAGGCTTTTGCAA
AAAGCTCCCGGGAGCTTGTATATCCATTTTCGGATCTGATCAGCACGTGTTGACAATTAATCATCGGCAT
AGTATATCGGCATAGTATAATACGACAAGGTGAGGAACTAAACCATGGCCAAGTTGACCAGTGCCGTTCC
GGTGCTCACCGCGCGCGACGTCGCCGGAGCGGTCGAGTTCTGGACCGACCGGCTCGGGTTCT
