>Addgene plasmid #198548 | SpCas9-miniCGBE1 | depositor partial sequence | sequence record 384711 | SpCas9-miniCGBE1 sequence 5490 bps
ATGAAACGGACAGCCGACGGAAGCGAGTTCGAGTCACCAAAGAAGAAGCGGAAAGTCTCCTCAGAGACTG
GGCCTGTCGCCGTCGATCCAACCCTGCGCCGCCGGATTGAACCTCACGAGTTTGAAGTGTTCTTTGACCC
CCGGGAGCTGGCCAAGGAGACATGCCTGCTGTACGAGATCAACTGGGGAGGCAGGCACTCCATCTGGAGG
CACACCTCTCAGAACACAAATAAGCACGTGGAGGTGAACTTCATCGAGAAGTTTACCACAGAGCGGTACT
TCTGCCCCAATACCAGATGTAGCATCACATGGTTTCTGAGCTGGTCCCCTTGCGGAGAGTGTAGCAGGGC
CATCACCGAGTTCCTGTCCAGATATCCACACGTGACACTGTTTATCTACATCGCCAGGCTGTATCACCAC
GCAGACCCAAGGAATAGGCAGGGCCTGCGCGATCTGATCAGCTCCGGCGTGACCATCCAGATCATGACAG
AGCAGGAGTCCGGCTACTGCTGGCGGAACTTCGTGAATTATTCTCCTAGCAACGAGGCCCACTGGCCTAG
GTACCCACACCTGTGGGTGCGCCTGTACGTGCTGGAGCTGTATTGCATCATCCTGGGCCTGCCCCCTTGT
CTGAATATCCTGCGGAGAAAGCAGCCCCAGCTGACCTTCTTTACAATCGCCCTGCAGTCTTGTCACTATC
AGAGGCTGCCACCCCACATCCTGTGGGCCACAGGCCTGAAGTCTGGAGGATCTAGCGGAGGATCCTCTGG
CAGCGAGACACCAGGAACAAGCGAGTCAGCAACACCAGAGAGCAGTGGCGGCAGCAGCGGCGGCAGCGAC
AAGAAGTACAGCATCGGCCTGGCCATCGGCACCAACTCTGTGGGCTGGGCCGTGATCACCGACGAGTACA
AGGTGCCCAGCAAGAAATTCAAGGTGCTGGGCAACACCGACCGGCACAGCATCAAGAAGAACCTGATCGG
AGCCCTGCTGTTCGACAGCGGCGAAACAGCCGAGGCCACCCGGCTGAAGAGAACCGCCAGAAGAAGATAC
ACCAGACGGAAGAACCGGATCTGCTATCTGCAAGAGATCTTCAGCAACGAGATGGCCAAGGTGGACGACA
GCTTCTTCCACAGACTGGAAGAGTCCTTCCTGGTGGAAGAGGATAAGAAGCACGAGCGGCACCCCATCTT
CGGCAACATCGTGGACGAGGTGGCCTACCACGAGAAGTACCCCACCATCTACCACCTGAGAAAGAAACTG
GTGGACAGCACCGACAAGGCCGACCTGCGGCTGATCTATCTGGCCCTGGCCCACATGATCAAGTTCCGGG
GCCACTTCCTGATCGAGGGCGACCTGAACCCCGACAACAGCGACGTGGACAAGCTGTTCATCCAGCTGGT
GCAGACCTACAACCAGCTGTTCGAGGAAAACCCCATCAACGCCAGCGGCGTGGACGCCAAGGCCATCCTG
TCTGCCAGACTGAGCAAGAGCAGACGGCTGGAAAATCTGATCGCCCAGCTGCCCGGCGAGAAGAAGAATG
GCCTGTTCGGAAACCTGATTGCCCTGAGCCTGGGCCTGACCCCCAACTTCAAGAGCAACTTCGACCTGGC
CGAGGATGCCAAACTGCAGCTGAGCAAGGACACCTACGACGACGACCTGGACAACCTGCTGGCCCAGATC
GGCGACCAGTACGCCGACCTGTTTCTGGCCGCCAAGAACCTGTCCGACGCCATCCTGCTGAGCGACATCC
TGAGAGTGAACACCGAGATCACCAAGGCCCCCCTGAGCGCCTCTATGATCAAGAGATACGACGAGCACCA
CCAGGACCTGACCCTGCTGAAAGCTCTCGTGCGGCAGCAGCTGCCTGAGAAGTACAAAGAGATTTTCTTC
GACCAGAGCAAGAACGGCTACGCCGGCTACATTGACGGCGGAGCCAGCCAGGAAGAGTTCTACAAGTTCA
TCAAGCCCATCCTGGAAAAGATGGACGGCACCGAGGAACTGCTCGTGAAGCTGAACAGAGAGGACCTGCT
GCGGAAGCAGCGGACCTTCGACAACGGCAGCATCCCCCACCAGATCCACCTGGGAGAGCTGCACGCCATT
CTGCGGCGGCAGGAAGATTTTTACCCATTCCTGAAGGACAACCGGGAAAAGATCGAGAAGATCCTGACCT
TCCGCATCCCCTACTACGTGGGCCCTCTGGCCAGGGGAAACAGCAGATTCGCCTGGATGACCAGAAAGAG
CGAGGAAACCATCACCCCCTGGAACTTCGAGGAAGTGGTGGACAAGGGCGCTTCCGCCCAGAGCTTCATC
GAGCGGATGACCAACTTCGATAAGAACCTGCCCAACGAGAAGGTGCTGCCCAAGCACAGCCTGCTGTACG
AGTACTTCACCGTGTATAACGAGCTGACCAAAGTGAAATACGTGACCGAGGGAATGAGAAAGCCCGCCTT
CCTGAGCGGCGAGCAGAAAAAGGCCATCGTGGACCTGCTGTTCAAGACCAACCGGAAAGTGACCGTGAAG
CAGCTGAAAGAGGACTACTTCAAGAAAATCGAGTGCTTCGACTCCGTGGAAATCTCCGGCGTGGAAGATC
GGTTCAACGCCTCCCTGGGCACATACCACGATCTGCTGAAAATTATCAAGGACAAGGACTTCCTGGACAA
TGAGGAAAACGAGGACATTCTGGAAGATATCGTGCTGACCCTGACACTGTTTGAGGACAGAGAGATGATC
GAGGAACGGCTGAAAACCTATGCCCACCTGTTCGACGACAAAGTGATGAAGCAGCTGAAGCGGCGGAGAT
ACACCGGCTGGGGCAGGCTGAGCCGGAAGCTGATCAACGGCATCCGGGACAAGCAGTCCGGCAAGACAAT
CCTGGATTTCCTGAAGTCCGACGGCTTCGCCAACAGAAACTTCATGCAGCTGATCCACGACGACAGCCTG
ACCTTTAAAGAGGACATCCAGAAAGCCCAGGTGTCCGGCCAGGGCGATAGCCTGCACGAGCACATTGCCA
ATCTGGCCGGCAGCCCCGCCATTAAGAAGGGCATCCTGCAGACAGTGAAGGTGGTGGACGAGCTCGTGAA
AGTGATGGGCCGGCACAAGCCCGAGAACATCGTGATCGAAATGGCCAGAGAGAACCAGACCACCCAGAAG
GGACAGAAGAACAGCCGCGAGAGAATGAAGCGGATCGAAGAGGGCATCAAAGAGCTGGGCAGCCAGATCC
TGAAAGAACACCCCGTGGAAAACACCCAGCTGCAGAACGAGAAGCTGTACCTGTACTACCTGCAGAATGG
GCGGGATATGTACGTGGACCAGGAACTGGACATCAACCGGCTGTCCGACTACGATGTGGACCATATCGTG
CCTCAGAGCTTTCTGAAGGACGACTCCATCGACAACAAGGTGCTGACCAGAAGCGACAAGAACCGGGGCA
AGAGCGACAACGTGCCCTCCGAAGAGGTCGTGAAGAAGATGAAGAACTACTGGCGGCAGCTGCTGAACGC
CAAGCTGATTACCCAGAGAAAGTTCGACAATCTGACCAAGGCCGAGAGAGGCGGCCTGAGCGAACTGGAT
AAGGCCGGCTTCATCAAGAGACAGCTGGTGGAAACCCGGCAGATCACAAAGCACGTGGCACAGATCCTGG
ACTCCCGGATGAACACTAAGTACGACGAGAATGACAAGCTGATCCGGGAAGTGAAAGTGATCACCCTGAA
GTCCAAGCTGGTGTCCGATTTCCGGAAGGATTTCCAGTTTTACAAAGTGCGCGAGATCAACAACTACCAC
CACGCCCACGACGCCTACCTGAACGCCGTCGTGGGAACCGCCCTGATCAAAAAGTACCCTAAGCTGGAAA
GCGAGTTCGTGTACGGCGACTACAAGGTGTACGACGTGCGGAAGATGATCGCCAAGAGCGAGCAGGAAAT
CGGCAAGGCTACCGCCAAGTACTTCTTCTACAGCAACATCATGAACTTTTTCAAGACCGAGATTACCCTG
GCCAACGGCGAGATCCGGAAGCGGCCTCTGATCGAGACAAACGGCGAAACCGGGGAGATCGTGTGGGATA
AGGGCCGGGATTTTGCCACCGTGCGGAAAGTGCTGAGCATGCCCCAAGTGAATATCGTGAAAAAGACCGA
GGTGCAGACAGGCGGCTTCAGCAAAGAGTCTATCCTGCCCAAGAGGAACAGCGATAAGCTGATCGCCAGA
AAGAAGGACTGGGACCCTAAGAAGTACGGCGGCTTCGACAGCCCCACCGTGGCCTATTCTGTGCTGGTGG
TGGCCAAAGTGGAAAAGGGCAAGTCCAAGAAACTGAAGAGTGTGAAAGAGCTACTGGGGATCACCATCAT
GGAAAGAAGCAGCTTCGAGAAGAATCCCATCGACTTTCTGGAAGCCAAGGGCTACAAAGAAGTGAAAAAG
GACCTGATCATCAAGCTGCCTAAGTACTCCCTGTTCGAGCTGGAAAACGGCCGGAAGAGAATGCTGGCCT
CTGCCGGCGAACTGCAGAAGGGAAACGAACTGGCCCTGCCCTCCAAATATGTGAACTTCCTGTACCTGGC
CAGCCACTATGAGAAGCTGAAGGGCTCCCCCGAGGATAATGAGCAGAAACAGCTGTTTGTGGAACAGCAC
AAGCACTACCTGGACGAGATCATCGAGCAGATCAGCGAGTTCTCCAAGAGAGTGATCCTGGCCGACGCTA
ATCTGGACAAAGTGCTGTCCGCCTACAACAAGCACCGGGATAAGCCCATCAGAGAGCAGGCCGAGAATAT
CATCCACCTGTTTACCCTGACCAATCTGGGAGCCCCTGCCGCCTTCAAGTACTTTGACACCACCATCGAC
CGGAAGAGGTACACCAGCACCAAAGAGGTGCTGGACGCCACCCTGATCCACCAGAGCATCACCGGCCTGT
ACGAGACACGGATCGACCTGTCTCAGCTGGGAGGCGACTCTGGCGGCTCAAAAAGAACCGCCGACGGCAG
CGAATTCGAGCCCAAGAAGAAGAGGAAAGTCGATTACAAAGACGATGACGATAAGGGATCCGGCGCAACA
AACTTCTCTCTGCTGAAACAAGCCGGAGATGTCGAAGAGAATCCTGGACCGATGGCCAAGCCTTTGTCTC
AAGAAGAATCCACCCTCATTGAAAGAGCAACGGCTACAATCAACAGCATCCCCATCTCTGAAGACTACAG
CGTCGCCAGCGCAGCTCTCTCTAGCGACGGCCGCATCTTCACTGGTGTCAATGTATATCATTTTACTGGG
GGACCTTGTGCAGAACTCGTGGTGCTGGGCACTGCTGCTGCTGCGGCAGCTGGCAACCTGACTTGTATCG
TCGCGATCGGAAATGAGAACAGGGGCATCTTGAGCCCCTGCGGACGGTGCCGACAGGTGCTTCTCGATCT
GCATCCTGGGATCAAAGCCATAGTGAAGGACAGTGATGGACAGCCGACGGCAGTTGGGATTCGTGAATTG
CTGCCCTCTGGTTATGTGTGGGAGGGCTAA
